>Addgene plasmid #187326 | pJT241 Lenti pEF-dCas9-3XFLAG-WT ZNF10 KRAB-T2A-tagBFP-P2A-Blast | addgene full sequence | sequence record 369755 | Addgene NGS Result
AATTAATTCTGTGGAATGTGTGTCAGTTAGGGTGTGGAAAGTCCCCAGGCTCCCCAGCAGGCAGAAGTAT
GCAAAGCATGCATCTCAATTAGTCAGCAACCAGGTGTGGAAAGTCCCCAGGCTCCCCAGCAGGCAGAAGT
ATGCAAAGCATGCATCTCAATTAGTCAGCAACCATAGTCCCGCCCCTAACTCCGCCCATCCCGCCCCTAA
CTCCGCCCAGTTCCGCCCATTCTCCGCCCCATGGCTGACTAATTTTTTTTATTTATGCAGAGGCCGAGGC
CGCCTCTGCCTCTGAGCTATTCCAGAAGTAGTGAGGAGGCTTTTTTGGAGGCCTAGGCTTTTGCAAAAAG
CTCCCGGGAGCTTGTATATCCATTTTCGGATCTGATCAGCACGTGTTGACAATTAATCATCGGCATAGTA
TATCGGCATAGTATAATACGACAAGGTGAGGAACTAAACCATGGCCAAGTTGACCAGTGCCGTTCCGGTG
CTCACCGCGCGCGACGTCGCCGGAGCGGTCGAGTTCTGGACCGACCGGCTCGGGTTCTCCCGGGACTTCG
TGGAGGACGACTTCGCCGGTGTGGTCCGGGACGACGTGACCCTGTTCATCAGCGCGGTCCAGGACCAGGT
GGTGCCGGACAACACCCTGGCCTGGGTGTGGGTGCGCGGCCTGGACGAGCTGTACGCCGAGTGGTCGGAG
GTCGTGTCCACGAACTTCCGGGACGCCTCCGGGCCGGCCATGACCGAGATCGGCGAGCAGCCGTGGGGGC
GGGAGTTCGCCCTGCGCGACCCGGCCGGCAACTGCGTGCACTTCGTGGCCGAGGAGCAGGACTGACACGT
GCTACGAGATTTCGATTCCACCGCCGCCTTCTATGAAAGGTTGGGCTTCGGAATCGTTTTCCGGGACGCC
GGCTGGATGATCCTCCAGCGCGGGGATCTCATGCTGGAGTTCTTCGCCCACCCCAACTTGTTTATTGCAG
CTTATAATGGTTACAAATAAAGCAATAGCATCACAAATTTCACAAATAAAGCATTTTTTTCACTGCATTC
TAGTTGTGGTTTGTCCAAACTCATCAATGTATCTTATCATGTCTGTATACCGTCGACCTCTAGCTAGAGC
TTGGCGTAATCATGGTCATAGCTGTTTCCTGTGTGAAATTGTTATCCGCTCACAATTCCACACAACATAC
GAGCCGGAAGCATAAAGTGTAAAGCCTGGGGTGCCTAATGAGTGAGCTAACTCACATTAATTGCGTTGCG
CTCACTGCCCGCTTTCCAGTCGGGAAACCTGTCGTGCCAGCTGCATTAATGAATCGGCCAACGCGCGGGG
AGAGGCGGTTTGCGTATTGGGCGCTCTTCCGCTTCCTCGCTCACTGACTCGCTGCGCTCGGTCGTTCGGC
TGCGGCGAGCGGTATCAGCTCACTCAAAGGCGGTAATACGGTTATCCACAGAATCAGGGGATAACGCAGG
AAAGAACATGTGAGCAAAAGGCCAGCAAAAGGCCAGGAACCGTAAAAAGGCCGCGTTGCTGGCGTTTTTC
CATAGGCTCCGCCCCCCTGACGAGCATCACAAAAATCGACGCTCAAGTCAGAGGTGGCGAAACCCGACAG
GACTATAAAGATACCAGGCGTTTCCCCCTGGAAGCTCCCTCGTGCGCTCTCCTGTTCCGACCCTGCCGCT
TACCGGATACCTGTCCGCCTTTCTCCCTTCGGGAAGCGTGGCGCTTTCTCATAGCTCACGCTGTAGGTAT
CTCAGTTCGGTGTAGGTCGTTCGCTCCAAGCTGGGCTGTGTGCACGAACCCCCCGTTCAGCCCGACCGCT
GCGCCTTATCCGGTAACTATCGTCTTGAGTCCAACCCGGTAAGACACGACTTATCGCCACTGGCAGCAGC
CACTGGTAACAGGATTAGCAGAGCGAGGTATGTAGGCGGTGCTACAGAGTTCTTGAAGTGGTGGCCTAAC
TACGGCTACACTAGAAGAACAGTATTTGGTATCTGCGCTCTGCTGAAGCCAGTTACCTTCGGAAAAAGAG
TTGGTAGCTCTTGATCCGGCAAACAAACCACCGCTGGTAGCGGTGGTTTTTTTGTTTGCAAGCAGCAGAT
TACGCGCAGAAAAAAAGGATCTCAAGAAGATCCTTTGATCTTTTCTACGGGGTCTGACGCTCAGTGGAAC
GAAAACTCACGTTAAGGGATTTTGGTCATGAGATTATCAAAAAGGATCTTCACCTAGATCCTTTTAAATT
AAAAATGAAGTTTTAAATCAATCTAAAGTATATATGAGTAAACTTGGTCTGACAGTTACCAATGCTTAAT
CAGTGAGGCACCTATCTCAGCGATCTGTCTATTTCGTTCATCCATAGTTGCCTGACTCCCCGTCGTGTAG
ATAACTACGATACGGGAGGGCTTACCATCTGGCCCCAGTGCTGCAATGATACCGCGAGACCCACGCTCAC
CGGCTCCAGATTTATCAGCAATAAACCAGCCAGCCGGAAGGGCCGAGCGCAGAAGTGGTCCTGCAACTTT
ATCCGCCTCCATCCAGTCTATTAATTGTTGCCGGGAAGCTAGAGTAAGTAGTTCGCCAGTTAATAGTTTG
CGCAACGTTGTTGCCATTGCTACAGGCATCGTGGTGTCACGCTCGTCGTTTGGTATGGCTTCATTCAGCT
CCGGTTCCCAACGATCAAGGCGAGTTACATGATCCCCCATGTTGTGCAAAAAAGCGGTTAGCTCCTTCGG
TCCTCCGATCGTTGTCAGAAGTAAGTTGGCCGCAGTGTTATCACTCATGGTTATGGCAGCACTGCATAAT
TCTCTTACTGTCATGCCATCCGTAAGATGCTTTTCTGTGACTGGTGAGTACTCAACCAAGTCATTCTGAG
AATAGTGTATGCGGCGACCGAGTTGCTCTTGCCCGGCGTCAATACGGGATAATACCGCGCCACATAGCAG
AACTTTAAAAGTGCTCATCATTGGAAAACGTTCTTCGGGGCGAAAACTCTCAAGGATCTTACCGCTGTTG
AGATCCAGTTCGATGTAACCCACTCGTGCACCCAACTGATCTTCAGCATCTTTTACTTTCACCAGCGTTT
CTGGGTGAGCAAAAACAGGAAGGCAAAATGCCGCAAAAAAGGGAATAAGGGCGACACGGAAATGTTGAAT
ACTCATACTCTTCCTTTTTCAATATTATTGAAGCATTTATCAGGGTTATTGTCTCATGAGCGGATACATA
TTTGAATGTATTTAGAAAAATAAACAAATAGGGGTTCCGCGCACATTTCCCCGAAAAGTGCCACCTGACG
TCGACGGATCGGGAGATCTCCCGATCCCCTATGGTGCACTCTCAGTACAATCTGCTCTGATGCCGCATAG
TTAAGCCAGTATCTGCTCCCTGCTTGTGTGTTGGAGGTCGCTGAGTAGTGCGCGAGCAAAATTTAAGCTA
CAACAAGGCAAGGCTTGACCGACAATTGCATGAAGAATCTGCTTAGGGTTAGGCGTTTTGCGCTGCTTCG
CGATGTACGGGCCAGATATACGCGTTGACATTGATTATTGACTAGTTATTAATAGTAATCAATTACGGGG
TCATTAGTTCATAGCCCATATATGGAGTTCCGCGTTACATAACTTACGGTAAATGGCCCGCCTGGCTGAC
CGCCCAACGACCCCCGCCCATTGACGTCAATAATGACGTATGTTCCCATAGTAACGCCAATAGGGACTTT
CCATTGACGTCAATGGGTGGAGTATTTACGGTAAACTGCCCACTTGGCAGTACATCAAGTGTATCATATG
CCAAGTACGCCCCCTATTGACGTCAATGACGGTAAATGGCCCGCCTGGCATTATGCCCAGTACATGACCT
TATGGGACTTTCCTACTTGGCAGTACATCTACGTATTAGTCATCGCTATTACCATGGTGATGCGGTTTTG
GCAGTACATCAATGGGCGTGGATAGCGGTTTGACTCACGGGGATTTCCAAGTCTCCACCCCATTGACGTC
AATGGGAGTTTGTTTTGGCACCAAAATCAACGGGACTTTCCAAAATGTCGTAACAACTCCGCCCCATTGA
CGCAAATGGGCGGTAGGCGTGTACGGTGGGAGGTCTATATAAGCAGCGCGTTTTGCCTGTACTGGGTCTC
TCTGGTTAGACCAGATCTGAGCCTGGGAGCTCTCTGGCTAACTAGGGAACCCACTGCTTAAGCCTCAATA
AAGCTTGCCTTGAGTGCTTCAAGTAGTGTGTGCCCGTCTGTTGTGTGACTCTGGTAACTAGAGATCCCTC
AGACCCTTTTAGTCAGTGTGGAAAATCTCTAGCAGTGGCGCCCGAACAGGGACTTGAAAGCGAAAGGGAA
ACCAGAGGAGCTCTCTCGACGCAGGACTCGGCTTGCTGAAGCGCGCACGGCAAGAGGCGAGGGGCGGCGA
CTGGTGAGTACGCCAAAAATTTTGACTAGCGGAGGCTAGAAGGAGAGAGATGGGTGCGAGAGCGTCAGTA
TTAAGCGGGGGAGAATTAGATCGCGATGGGAAAAAATTCGGTTAAGGCCAGGGGGAAAGAAAAAATATAA
ATTAAAACATATAGTATGGGCAAGCAGGGAGCTAGAACGATTCGCAGTTAATCCTGGCCTGTTAGAAACA
TCAGAAGGCTGTAGACAAATACTGGGACAGCTACAACCATCCCTTCAGACAGGATCAGAAGAACTTAGAT
CATTATATAATACAGTAGCAACCCTCTATTGTGTGCATCAAAGGATAGAGATAAAAGACACCAAGGAAGC
TTTAGACAAGATAGAGGAAGAGCAAAACAAAAGTAAGACCACCGCACAGCAAGCGGCCGCTGATCTTCAG
ACCTGGAGGAGGAGATATGAGGGACAATTGGAGAAGTGAATTATATAAATATAAAGTAGTAAAAATTGAA
CCATTAGGAGTAGCACCCACCAAGGCAAAGAGAAGAGTGGTGCAGAGAGAAAAAAGAGCAGTGGGAATAG
GAGCTTTGTTCCTTGGGTTCTTGGGAGCAGCAGGAAGCACTATGGGCGCAGCGTCAATGACGCTGACGGT
ACAGGCCAGACAATTATTGTCTGGTATAGTGCAGCAGCAGAACAATTTGCTGAGGGCTATTGAGGCGCAA
CAGCATCTGTTGCAACTCACAGTCTGGGGCATCAAGCAGCTCCAGGCAAGAATCCTGGCTGTGGAAAGAT
ACCTAAAGGATCAACAGCTCCTGGGGATTTGGGGTTGCTCTGGAAAACTCATTTGCACCACTGCTGTGCC
TTGGAATGCTAGTTGGAGTAATAAATCTCTGGAACAGATTTGGAATCACACGACCTGGATGGAGTGGGAC
AGAGAAATTAACAATTACACAAGCTTAATACACTCCTTAATTGAAGAATCGCAAAACCAGCAAGAAAAGA
ATGAACAAGAATTATTGGAATTAGATAAATGGGCAAGTTTGTGGAATTGGTTTAACATAACAAATTGGCT
GTGGTATATAAAATTATTCATAATGATAGTAGGAGGCTTGGTAGGTTTAAGAATAGTTTTTGCTGTACTT
TCTATAGTGAATAGAGTTAGGCAGGGATATTCACCATTATCGTTTCAGACCCACCTCCCAACCCCGAGGG
GACCCGACAGGCCCGAAGGAATAGAAGAAGAAGGTGGAGAGAGAGACAGAGACAGATCCATTCGATTAGT
GAACGGATCGGCACTGCGTGCGCCAATTCTGCAGACAAATGGCAGTATTCATCCACAATTTTAAAAGAAA
AGGGGGGATTGGGGGGTACAGTGCAGGGGAAAGAATAGTAGACATAATAGCAACAGACATACAAACTAAA
GAATTACAAAAACAAATTACAAAAATTCAAAATTTTCGGGTTTATTACAGGGACAGCAGAGATCCAGTTT
GGTTAATTAGCTAGCTGCAAAGATGGATAAAGTTTTAAACAGAGAGGAATCTTTGCAGCTAATGGACCTT
CTAGGTCTTGAAAGGAGTGGGAATTGGCTCCGGTGCCCGTCAGTGGGCAGAGCGCACATCGCCCACAGTC
CCCGAGAAGTTGGGGGGAGGGGTCGGCAATTGAACCGGTGCCTAGAGAAGGTGGCGCGGGGTAAACTGGG
AAAGTGATGTCGTGTACTGGCTCCGCCTTTTTCCCGAGGGTGGGGGAGAACCGTATATAAGTGCAGTAGT
CGCCGTGAACGTTCTTTTTCGCAACGGGTTTGCCGCCAGAACACAGGTAAGTGCCGTGTGTGGTTCCCGC
GGGCCTGGCCTCTTTACGGGTTATGGCCCTTGCGTGCCTTGAATTACTTCCACCTGGCTGCAGTACGTGA
TTCTTGATCCCGAGCTTCGGGTTGGAAGTGGGTGGGAGAGTTCGAGGCCTTGCGCTTAAGGAGCCCCTTC
GCCTCGTGCTTGAGTTGAGGCCTGGCCTGGGCGCTGGGGCCGCCGCGTGCGAATCTGGTGGCACCTTCGC
GCCTGTCTCGCTGCTTTCGATAAGTCTCTAGCCATTTAAAATTTTTGATGACCTGCTGCGACGCTTTTTT
TCTGGCAAGATAGTCTTGTAAATGCGGGCCAAGATCTGCACACTGGTATTTCGGTTTTTGGGGCCGCGGG
CGGCGACGGGGCCCGTGCGTCCCAGCGCACATGTTCGGCGAGGCGGGGCCTGCGAGCGCGGCCACCGAGA
ATCGGACGGGGGTAGTCTCAAGCTGGCCGGCCTGCTCTGGTGCCTGGCCTCGCGCCGCCGTGTATCGCCC
CGCCCTGGGCGGCAAGGCTGGCCCGGTCGGCACCAGTTGCGTGAGCGGAAAGATGGCCGCTTCCCGGCCC
TGCTGCAGGGAGCTCAAAATGGAGGACGCGGCGCTCGGGAGAGCGGGCGGGTGAGTCACCCACACAAAGG
AAAAGGGCCTTTCCGTCCTCAGCCGTCGCTTCATGTGACTCCACGGAGTACCGGGCGCCGTCCAGGCACC
TCGATTAGTTCTCGAGCTTTTGGAGTACGTCGTCTTTAGGTTGGGGGGAGGGGTTTTATGCGATGGAGTT
TCCCCACACTGAGTGGGTGGAGACTGAAGTTAGGCCAGCTTGGCACTTGATGTAATTCTCCTTGGAATTT
GCCCTTTTTGAGTTTGGATCTTGGTTCATTCTCAAGCCTCAGACAGTGGTTCAAAGTTTTTTTCTTCCAT
TTCAGGTGTCGTGACGTACGGCCACCATGAAAAGGCCGGCGGCCACGAAAAAGGCCGGCCAGGCAAAAAA
GAAAAAGGACAAGAAGTACAGCATCGGCCTGGCCATCGGCACCAACTCTGTGGGCTGGGCCGTGATCACC
GACGAGTACAAGGTGCCCAGCAAGAAATTCAAGGTGCTGGGCAACACCGACCGGCACAGCATCAAGAAGA
ACCTGATCGGAGCCCTGCTGTTCGACAGCGGCGAAACAGCCGAGGCCACCCGGCTGAAGAGAACCGCCAG
AAGAAGATACACCAGACGGAAGAACCGGATCTGCTATCTGCAAGAGATCTTCAGCAACGAGATGGCCAAG
GTGGACGACAGCTTCTTCCACAGACTGGAAGAGTCCTTCCTGGTGGAAGAGGATAAGAAGCACGAGCGGC
ACCCCATCTTCGGCAACATCGTGGACGAGGTGGCCTACCACGAGAAGTACCCCACCATCTACCACCTGAG
AAAGAAACTGGTGGACAGCACCGACAAGGCCGACCTGCGGCTGATCTATCTGGCCCTGGCCCACATGATC
AAGTTCCGGGGCCACTTCCTGATCGAGGGCGACCTGAACCCCGACAACAGCGACGTGGACAAGCTGTTCA
TCCAGCTGGTGCAGACCTACAACCAGCTGTTCGAGGAAAACCCCATCAACGCCAGCGGCGTGGACGCCAA
GGCCATCCTGTCTGCCAGACTGAGCAAGAGCAGACGGCTGGAAAATCTGATCGCCCAGCTGCCCGGCGAG
AAGAAGAATGGCCTGTTCGGCAACCTGATTGCCCTGAGCCTGGGCCTGACCCCCAACTTCAAGAGCAACT
TCGACCTGGCCGAGGATGCCAAACTGCAGCTGAGCAAGGACACCTACGACGACGACCTGGACAACCTGCT
GGCCCAGATCGGCGACCAGTACGCCGACCTGTTTCTGGCCGCCAAGAACCTGTCCGACGCCATCCTGCTG
AGCGACATCCTGAGAGTGAACACCGAGATCACCAAGGCCCCCCTGAGCGCCTCTATGATCAAGAGATACG
ACGAGCACCACCAGGACCTGACCCTGCTGAAAGCTCTCGTGCGGCAGCAGCTGCCTGAGAAGTACAAAGA
GATTTTCTTCGACCAGAGCAAGAACGGCTACGCCGGCTACATTGACGGCGGAGCCAGCCAGGAAGAGTTC
TACAAGTTCATCAAGCCCATCCTGGAAAAGATGGACGGCACCGAGGAACTGCTCGTGAAGCTGAACAGAG
AGGACCTGCTGCGGAAGCAGCGGACCTTCGACAACGGCAGCATCCCCCACCAGATCCACCTGGGAGAGCT
GCACGCCATTCTGCGGCGGCAGGAAGATTTTTACCCATTCCTGAAGGACAACCGGGAAAAGATCGAGAAG
ATCCTGACCTTCCGCATCCCCTACTACGTGGGCCCTCTGGCCAGGGGAAACAGCAGATTCGCCTGGATGA
CCAGAAAGAGCGAGGAAACCATCACCCCCTGGAACTTCGAGGAAGTGGTGGACAAGGGCGCTTCCGCCCA
GAGCTTCATCGAGCGGATGACCAACTTCGATAAGAACCTGCCCAACGAGAAGGTGCTGCCCAAGCACAGC
CTGCTGTACGAGTACTTCACCGTGTATAACGAGCTGACCAAAGTGAAATACGTGACCGAGGGAATGAGAA
AGCCCGCCTTCCTGAGCGGCGAGCAGAAAAAGGCCATCGTGGACCTGCTGTTCAAGACCAACCGGAAAGT
GACCGTGAAGCAGCTGAAAGAGGACTACTTCAAGAAAATCGAGTGCTTCGACTCCGTGGAAATCTCCGGC
GTGGAAGATCGGTTCAACGCCTCCCTGGGCACATACCACGATCTGCTGAAAATTATCAAGGACAAGGACT
TCCTGGACAATGAGGAAAACGAGGACATTCTGGAAGATATCGTGCTGACCCTGACACTGTTTGAGGACAG
AGAGATGATCGAGGAACGGCTGAAAACCTATGCCCACCTGTTCGACGACAAAGTGATGAAGCAGCTGAAG
CGGCGGAGATACACCGGCTGGGGCAGGCTGAGCCGGAAGCTGATCAACGGCATCCGGGACAAGCAGTCCG
GCAAGACAATCCTGGATTTCCTGAAGTCCGACGGCTTCGCCAACAGAAACTTCATGCAGCTGATCCACGA
CGACAGCCTGACCTTTAAAGAGGACATCCAGAAAGCCCAGGTGTCCGGCCAGGGCGATAGCCTGCACGAG
CACATTGCCAATCTGGCCGGCAGCCCCGCCATTAAGAAGGGCATCCTGCAGACAGTGAAGGTGGTGGACG
AGCTCGTGAAAGTGATGGGCCGGCACAAGCCCGAGAACATCGTGATCGAAATGGCCAGAGAGAACCAGAC
CACCCAGAAGGGACAGAAGAACAGCCGCGAGAGAATGAAGCGGATCGAAGAGGGCATCAAAGAGCTGGGC
AGCCAGATCCTGAAAGAACACCCCGTGGAAAACACCCAGCTGCAGAACGAGAAGCTGTACCTGTACTACC
TGCAGAATGGGCGGGATATGTACGTGGACCAGGAACTGGACATCAACCGGCTGTCCGACTACGATGTGGA
CCACATCGTGCCTCAGAGCTTTCTGAAGGACGACTCCATCGACAACAAGGTGCTGACCAGAAGCGACAAG
GCCCGGGGCAAGAGCGACAACGTGCCCTCCGAAGAGGTCGTGAAGAAGATGAAGAACTACTGGCGGCAGC
TGCTGAACGCCAAGCTGATTACCCAGAGAAAGTTCGACAATCTGACCAAGGCCGAGAGAGGCGGCCTGAG
CGAACTGGATAAGGCCGGCTTCATCAAGAGACAGCTGGTGGAAACCCGGCAGATCACAAAGCACGTGGCA
CAGATCCTGGACTCCCGGATGAACACTAAGTACGACGAGAATGACAAGCTGATCCGGGAAGTGAAAGTGA
TCACCCTGAAGTCCAAGCTGGTGTCCGATTTCCGGAAGGATTTCCAGTTTTACAAAGTGCGCGAGATCAA
CAACTACCACCACGCCCACGACGCCTACCTGAACGCCGTCGTGGGAACCGCCCTGATCAAAAAGTACCCT
AAGCTGGAAAGCGAGTTCGTGTACGGCGACTACAAGGTGTACGACGTGCGGAAGATGATCGCCAAGAGCG
AGCAGGAAATCGGCAAGGCTACCGCCAAGTACTTCTTCTACAGCAACATCATGAACTTTTTCAAGACCGA
GATTACCCTGGCCAACGGCGAGATCCGGAAGCGGCCTCTGATCGAGACAAACGGCGAAACCGGGGAGATC
GTGTGGGATAAGGGCCGGGATTTTGCCACCGTGCGGAAAGTGCTGAGCATGCCCCAAGTGAATATCGTGA
AAAAGACCGAGGTGCAGACAGGCGGCTTCAGCAAAGAGTCTATCCTGCCCAAGAGGAACAGCGATAAGCT
GATCGCCAGAAAGAAGGACTGGGACCCTAAGAAGTACGGCGGCTTCGACAGCCCCACCGTGGCCTATTCT
GTGCTGGTGGTGGCCAAAGTGGAAAAGGGCAAGTCCAAGAAACTGAAGAGTGTGAAAGAGCTGCTGGGGA
TCACCATCATGGAAAGAAGCAGCTTCGAGAAGAATCCCATCGACTTTCTGGAAGCCAAGGGCTACAAAGA
AGTGAAAAAGGACCTGATCATCAAGCTGCCTAAGTACTCCCTGTTCGAGCTGGAAAACGGCCGGAAGAGA
ATGCTGGCCTCTGCCGGCGAACTGCAGAAGGGAAACGAACTGGCCCTGCCCTCCAAATATGTGAACTTCC
TGTACCTGGCCAGCCACTATGAGAAGCTGAAGGGCTCCCCCGAGGATAATGAGCAGAAACAGCTGTTTGT
GGAACAGCACAAGCACTACCTGGACGAGATCATCGAGCAGATCAGCGAGTTCTCCAAGAGAGTGATCCTG
GCCGACGCTAATCTGGACAAAGTGCTGTCCGCCTACAACAAGCACCGGGATAAGCCCATCAGAGAGCAGG
CCGAGAATATCATCCACCTGTTTACCCTGACCAATCTGGGAGCCCCTGCCGCCTTCAAGTACTTTGACAC
CACCATCGACCGGAAGAGGTACACCAGCACCAAAGAGGTGCTGGACGCCACCCTGATCCACCAGAGCATC
ACCGGCCTGTACGAGACACGGATCGACCTGTCTCAGCTGGGAGGCGACAGCGCTGGAGGAGGTGGAAGCG
GAGGAGGAGGAAGCGGAGGAGGAGGTAGCGGACCTAAGAAAAAGAGGAAGGTGGCGGCCGCTGGATCCGA
CTACAAAGACCATGACGGTGATTATAAAGATCATGACATCGACTACAAGGATGACGATGACAAGGGTGGA
TCCGGATCAGGCTCCGATGCTAAGTCTCTGACTGCCTGGTCCAGGACCCTTGTGACCTTCAAGGACGTCT
TCGTTGATTTTACGCGGGAAGAATGGAAACTACTAGACACAGCACAACAAATAGTATACAGAAACGTAAT
GCTAGAAAACTACAAAAACCTAGTAAGCCTAGGATACCAACTAACAAAACCAGACGTAATACTAAGACTA
GAAAAAGGAGAAGAACCAGGATCTGGAGAGGGAAGGGGAAGCCTCCTAACTTGCGGAGATGTCGAGGAGA
ATCCTGGCCCAATGGTTAGTAAGGGAGAGGAGTTGATAAAAGAGAATATGCACATGAAACTGTATATGGA
AGGGACAGTGGACAACCATCACTTCAAGTGCACCTCTGAGGGAGAAGGAAAGCCATACGAAGGCACCCAG
ACTATGCGAATTAAGGTCGTGGAGGGAGGGCCTCTCCCCTTCGCCTTCGATATTCTTGCAACATCTTTCC
TCTACGGGAGCAAAACCTTCATCAATCACACACAAGGCATACCTGACTTTTTTAAGCAGAGTTTTCCAGA
GGGCTTTACCTGGGAGCGTGTGACTACATACGAAGATGGGGGTGTGCTGACGGCTACACAGGATACTTCA
CTTCAGGACGGTTGTCTGATCTACAACGTCAAGATCAGGGGGGTCAATTTCACCTCGAATGGACCAGTAA
TGCAAAAAAAGACCCTGGGATGGGAAGCTTTTACTGAAACTCTCTATCCCGCCGACGGCGGCCTCGAAGG
CAGAAACGATATGGCTTTGAAGCTGGTTGGCGGGTCCCATCTAATTGCCAATGCCAAAACCACATATAGG
AGCAAAAAGCCTGCAAAGAACCTGAAGATGCCGGGTGTGTACTATGTTGACTATAGATTAGAGCGGATCA
AAGAGGCAAATAACGAAACGTACGTGGAGCAGCACGAGGTAGCCGTGGCGCGCTACTGCGATTTACCCTC
CAAACTGGGCCATAAACTGAACTGTACAGGAAGCGGAGCTACTAACTTCAGCCTGCTGAAGCAGGCTGGC
GACGTGGAAGAAAACCCAGGACCTATGGCCAAGCCTTTGTCTCAAGAAGAATCCACCCTCATTGAAAGAG
CAACGGCTACAATCAACAGCATCCCCATCTCTGAAGACTACAGCGTCGCCAGCGCAGCTCTCTCTAGCGA
CGGCCGCATCTTCACTGGTGTCAATGTATATCATTTTACTGGGGGACCTTGTGCAGAACTCGTGGTGCTG
GGCACTGCTGCTGCTGCGGCAGCTGGCAACCTGACTTGTATCGTCGCGATCGGAAATGAGAACAGGGGCA
TCTTGAGCCCCTGCGGACGGTGCCGACAGGTGCTTCTCGATCTGCATCCTGGGATCAAAGCCATAGTGAA
GGACAGTGATGGACAGCCGACGGCAGTTGGGATTCGTGAATTGCTGCCCTCTGGTTATGTGTGGGAGGGC
TAAGAATTCGATATCAAGCTTATCGGTAATCAACCTCTGGATTACAAAATTTGTGAAAGATTGACTGGTA
TTCTTAACTATGTTGCTCCTTTTACGCTATGTGGATACGCTGCTTTAATGCCTTTGTATCATGCTATTGC
TTCCCGTATGGCTTTCATTTTCTCCTCCTTGTATAAATCCTGGTTGCTGTCTCTTTATGAGGAGTTGTGG
CCCGTTGTCAGGCAACGTGGCGTGGTGTGCACTGTGTTTGCTGACGCAACCCCCACTGGTTGGGGCATTG
CCACCACCTGTCAGCTCCTTTCCGGGACTTTCGCTTTCCCCCTCCCTATTGCCACGGCGGAACTCATCGC
CGCCTGCCTTGCCCGCTGCTGGACAGGGGCTCGGCTGTTGGGCACTGACAATTCCGTGGTGTTGTCGGGG
AAATCATCGTCCTTTCCTTGGCTGCTCGCCTGTGTTGCCACCTGGATTCTGCGCGGGACGTCCTTCTGCT
ACGTCCCTTCGGCCCTCAATCCAGCGGACCTTCCTTCCCGCGGCCTGCTGCCGGCTCTGCGGCCTCTTCC
GCGTCTTCGCCTTCGCCCTCAGACGAGTCGGATCTCCCTTTGGGCCGCCTCCCCGCATCGATACCGTCGA
CCTCGAGACCTAGAAAAACATGGAGCAATCACAAGTAGCAATACAGCAGCTACCAATGCTGATTGTGCCT
GGCTAGAAGCACAAGAGGAGGAGGAGGTGGGTTTTCCAGTCACACCTCAGGTACCTTTAAGACCAATGAC
TTACAAGGCAGCTGTAGATCTTAGCCACTTTTTAAAAGAAAAGGGGGGACTGGAAGGGCTAATTCACTCC
CAACGAAGACAAGATATCCTTGATCTGTGGATCTACCACACACAAGGCTACTTCCCTGATTGGCAGAACT
ACACACCAGGGCCAGGGATCAGATATCCACTGACCTTTGGATGGTGCTACAAGCTAGTACCAGTTGAGCA
AGAGAAGGTAGAAGAAGCCAATGAAGGAGAGAACACCCGCTTGTTACACCCTGTGAGCCTGCATGGGATG
GATGACCCGGAGAGAGAAGTATTAGAGTGGAGGTTTGACAGCCGCCTAGCATTTCATCACATGGCCCGAG
AGCTGCATCCGGACTGTACTGGGTCTCTCTGGTTAGACCAGATCTGAGCCTGGGAGCTCTCTGGCTAACT
AGGGAACCCACTGCTTAAGCCTCAATAAAGCTTGCCTTGAGTGCTTCAAGTAGTGTGTGCCCGTCTGTTG
TGTGACTCTGGTAACTAGAGATCCCTCAGACCCTTTTAGTCAGTGTGGAAAATCTCTAGCAGGGCCCGTT
TAAACCCGCTGATCAGCCTCGACTGTGCCTTCTAGTTGCCAGCCATCTGTTGTTTGCCCCTCCCCCGTGC
CTTCCTTGACCCTGGAAGGTGCCACTCCCACTGTCCTTTCCTAATAAAATGAGGAAATTGCATCGCATTG
TCTGAGTAGGTGTCATTCTATTCTGGGGGGTGGGGTGGGGCAGGACAGCAAGGGGGAGGATTGGGAAGAC
AATAGCAGGCATGCTGGGGATGCGGTGGGCTCTATGGCTTCTGAGGCGGAAAGAACCAGCTGGGGCTCTA
GGGGGTATCCCC
[124 nt withheld, positions 14573-14696]
C
[91 nt withheld, positions 14698-14788]
A
[49 nt withheld, positions 14790-14838]
CCTTTGACGTTGGAGTCCACGTTCTTT
[37 nt withheld, positions 14866-14902]
ACCCTATCTCGGTCTATTCTTTTGATTTATAAGGGATTTTGCCGATTTCGGCCTATTGGTTAAAAAATGA
GCTGATTTAACAAAAATTTAACGCG
Features (pLannotate 1.2.2; 36 found; start..end, strand, type, name):
     18..347     +  promoter       SV40 promoter: SV40 enhancer and early promoter
    395..442     +  promoter       EM7 promoter: synthetic bacterial promoter&nbsp
    461..835     +  CDS            BleoR: antibiotic-binding protein; Sh ble from Streptoalloteichus hindustanus; confers resistance to bleomycin, phleomycin, and Zeocin™
    845..970     +  CDS            ble (fragment): BLE_KLEPN - Experimental evidence at protein level: Swiss-Prot protein existence level 1. Binding protein with a strong affinity to the bleomycin family of antibiotics. Binds to CL990; an antimitotic-antibiotic compound. From Klebsiella pneumoniae.
    965..1086    +  polyA_signal   SV40 poly(A) signal: SV40 polyadenylation signal
   1157..1179    -  protein_bind   lac operator (fragment): The lac repressor binds to the lac operator to inhibit transcription in E. coli. This inhibition can be relieved by adding lactose or isopropyl-β-D-thiogalactopyranoside (IPTG). lac repressor encoded by lacI
   1183..1213    -  promoter       lac promoter: promoter for the E. coli lac operon
   1228..1249    -  protein_bind   CAP binding site: CAP binding activates transcription in the presence of cAMP. E. coli catabolite activator protein
   1262..1354    -  CDS            lacI (fragment): lac repressor; lacI; The lac repressor binds to the lac operator to inhibit transcription in E. coli. This inhibition can be relieved by adding lactose or isopropyl-β-D-thiogalactopyranoside (IPTG).
   1537..2125    -  rep_origin     ori: high-copy-number ColE1/pMB1/pBR322/pUC origin of replication
   2296..3156    -  CDS            AmpR: β-lactamase; bla; confers resistance to ampicillin, carbenicillin, and related antibiotics
   3157..3261    -  promoter       AmpR promoter: bla
   3320..3372    -  misc_feature   bom (fragment): basis of mobility region from pBR322
   3527..3906    +  enhancer       CMV enhancer: human cytomegalovirus immediate early enhancer
   3907..4106    +  promoter       CMV promoter: human cytomegalovirus (CMV) immediate early promoter
   4124..4304    +  LTR            5' LTR (truncated): truncated 5' long terminal repeat (LTR) from HIV-1
   4351..4476    +  misc_feature   HIV-1 Ψ: packaging signal of human immunodeficiency virus type 1
   4460..4823    +  CDS            HIV-1 gag (fragment): gag protein from human immunodeficiency virus 1; gag
   4969..5202    +  misc_feature   RRE: The Rev response element (RRE) of HIV-1 allows for Rev-dependent mRNA export from the nucleus to the cytoplasm.
   5579..5679    +  CDS            Rev (fragment): human immunodeficiency virus 1 (HIV-1) Rev protein; rev; enhances nuclear export of unspliced and incompletely spliced viral mRNAs
   5729..5846    +  misc_feature   cPPT/CTS: central polypurine tract and central termination sequence of HIV-1
   5903..5969    +  CDS            small t antigen (fragment): SV40 (simian virus 40) small t antigen
   5976..7154    +  promoter       EF-1α promoter: strong constitutive promoter for human elongation factor EF-1α
   7170..7217    +  CDS            nucleoplasmin NLS: bipartite nuclear localization signal from nucleoplasmin
   7217..11318   +  CDS            dCas9 (fragment): catalytically dead mutant of the Cas9 endonuclease from the Streptococcus pyogenes Type II CRISPR/Cas system RNA-guided DNA-binding protein that lacks endonuclease activity due to the D10A mutation in the RuvC catalytic domain and the N863A mutation in the HNH catalytic domain
  11409..11474   +  CDS            3xFLAG: three tandem FLAG® epitope tags, followed by an enterokinase cleavage site
  11514..11765   +  CDS            KRBOX4 (fragment): KRBX4_HUMAN - Also known as ZNF673. Experimental evidence at protein level: Swiss-Prot protein existence level 1. From Homo sapiens (Human).
  11772..12482   +  CDS            mTagBFP2: mTagBFP2 is a basic (constitutively fluorescent) blue fluorescent protein published in 2011, derived from Entacmaea quadricolor. It is reported to be a very rapidly-maturing monomer with very low acid sensitivity.
  12555..12953   +  CDS            BSD: blasticidin S deaminase; Aspergillus terreus BSD; confers resistance to blasticidin
  12954..12975   +  misc_feature   MCS (fragment): pBluescript multiple cloning site
  12978..13566   +  misc_feature   WPRE: woodchuck hepatitis virus posttranscriptional regulatory element
  13503..14084   +  CDS            nef (fragment): NEF_HV1H2 - Experimental evidence at protein level: Swiss-Prot protein existence level 1. Extracellular Nef protein targets CD4(+) T-lymphocytes for apoptosis by interacting with CXCR4 surface receptors. From Human immunodeficiency virus type 1 group M subtype B (isolate HXB2) (HIV-1).
  14091..14271   +  LTR            5' LTR (truncated): truncated 5' long terminal repeat (LTR) from HIV-1
  14303..14527   +  polyA_signal   bGH poly(A) signal: bovine growth hormone polyadenylation signal
  14531..14552   +  promoter       SV40 promoter (fragment): SV40 enhancer and early promoter
  14573..4       +  rep_origin     f1 ori (across the origin) (sequence partly withheld): f1 bacteriophage origin of replication; arrow indicates direction of (+) strand synthesis
