[The description below was written by a language model from this plasmid's Addgene catalogue record and pLannotate feature annotations shown in this document.]
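Description:
pJT241 is a roughly 15 kb lentiviral transfer plasmid, built on the pJT216 backbone, for stable delivery of a CRISPR interference (CRISPRi) effector into mammalian cells. In bacteria it is maintained through a high-copy ColE1/pUC-type origin and ampicillin resistance (AmpR). The backbone also carries an f1 origin and an SV40/EM7-driven BleoR (Zeocin resistance) cassette that lies outside the viral genome. The packaged region has a third-generation-style layout. A CMV enhancer/promoter replaces the U3 of a truncated HIV-1 5' LTR to drive genomic RNA production in packaging cells. It is followed by the Ψ packaging signal with a partial gag sequence, the RRE for Rev-dependent nuclear export, and the cPPT/CTS. WPRE, a truncated 3' LTR and a bGH polyadenylation signal sit downstream.

The payload is a single open reading frame driven by the constitutive human EF-1α promoter. A nucleoplasmin NLS precedes catalytically dead S. pyogenes Cas9, which is followed by a 3xFLAG epitope and the wild-type KRAB repressor domain of human ZNF10. The automated annotation labels this segment as a KRBOX4 fragment, probably because KRAB domains are similar to one another. According to the construct name, T2A and P2A self-cleaving peptides, which the feature table does not annotate, then separate mTagBFP2 and blasticidin S deaminase. One transcript therefore yields the dCas9-KRAB repressor, a blue fluorescent reporter and a blasticidin resistance marker as separate proteins. Transduced cells can be sorted by BFP or selected with blasticidin, and a separately supplied guide RNA directs the fusion to target promoters to silence transcription. The record gives its purpose as a dCas9 effector fusion for manipulating transcription, from a study that developed compact transcriptional effectors.
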