Addgene plasmid #187326: pJT241 Lenti pEF-dCas9-3XFLAG-WT ZNF10 KRAB-T2A-tagBFP-P2A-Blast
Purpose: dCas9 effector fusion for manipulating transcription
Depositing lab: Michael Bassik & Lacra Bintu. Depositing organization: Stanford University. Publication: Development of compact transcriptional effectors using high-throughput measurements in diverse contexts. Tycko J, Van MV, Aradhana, DelRosso N, Ye H, Yao D, Valbuena R, Vaughan-Jackson A, Xu X, Ludwig C, Spees K, Liu K, Gu M, Khare V, Mukund AX, Suzuki PH, Arana S, Zhang C, Du PP, Ornstein TS, Hess GT, Kamber RA, Qi LS, Khalil AS, Bintu L, Bassik MC. Nat Biotechnol. 2024 Nov 1. doi: 10.1038/s41587-024-02442-6. PubMed 39487265.
Backbone
  Vector backbone: pJT216
  Vector type: Mammalian Expression, Lentiviral, CRISPR
  Selectable markers: Blasticidin ; BFP
Growth in bacteria
  Bacterial resistance: Ampicillin, 100 μg/mL
  Growth temperature: 37°C
  Growth strain: NEB Stable
  Copy number: High Copy
Gene/Insert
  Gene/Insert name: dCas9-3XFLAG-WT ZNF10 KRAB-T2A-tagBFP-P2A-Blast
  Species: H. sapiens (human)
  Promoter: pEF1a
  Tag / fusion protein: 3XFLAG (C terminal on insert)
  Cloning method: Restriction Enzyme; 5′ cloning site unknown (unknown if destroyed)
Terms and licenses: Academic/Nonprofit Terms; Industry Terms: Not Available to Industry
Depositor comments: Please visit https://www.biorxiv.org/content/10.1101/2023.05.12.540558v1 for bioRxiv preprint.
How to cite: pJT241 Lenti pEF-dCas9-3XFLAG-WT ZNF10 KRAB-T2A-tagBFP-P2A-Blast was a gift from Michael Bassik & Lacra Bintu (Addgene plasmid # 187326 ; http://n2t.net/addgene:187326 ; RRID:Addgene_187326)
